Addgene plasmid #225987: pENTR_AtU6p_BsaI_gRNA
Purpose: (Empty Backbone) To make Gateway entry clone of CRISPR guide RNA under AtU6p
Depositing lab: Imran Siddiqi. Depositing organization: Centre for Cellular and Molecular Biology (CSIR-CCMB).
Backbone
  Vector backbone: pENTR-D-TOPO
  Vector type: Plant Expression, CRISPR
Growth in bacteria
  Bacterial resistance: Kanamycin, 50 μg/mL
  Growth temperature: 37°C
  Growth strain: DH5alpha
  Copy number: High Copy
Gene/Insert
  Gene/Insert name: None
Terms and licenses: Academic/Nonprofit Terms; Industry Terms
How to cite: pENTR_AtU6p_BsaI_gRNA was a gift from Imran Siddiqi (Addgene plasmid # 225987 ; http://n2t.net/addgene:225987 ; RRID:Addgene_225987)
