[The description below was written by a language model from this plasmid's Addgene catalogue record and pLannotate feature annotations shown in this document.]
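Description:
pENTR_AtU6p_BsaI_gRNA is a small (about 3.4 kb) Gateway entry vector built on the pENTR-D-TOPO backbone and catalogued as an empty backbone for plant CRISPR work. It is propagated in E. coli from a high-copy ColE1/pUC-type origin and selected with kanamycin through an aminoglycoside phosphotransferase (KanR) gene. Upstream of the cloning region lie the rrnB T1 and T2 transcription terminators typical of pENTR vectors, which insulate the cassette from read-through transcription in bacteria. A T7 promoter sits just outside attL2. Short annotated lacI and lacZα fragments appear to be backbone remnants rather than functional genes.

The payload sits between the attL1 and attL2 recombination sites. It comprises an Arabidopsis U6 snRNA promoter (only a short consensus fragment is picked up by the automated annotation, although the upstream interval leaves room for a longer promoter) followed by the Streptococcus pyogenes Cas9 guide RNA scaffold. U6 promoters are transcribed by RNA polymerase III, which suits the production of short, uncapped guide RNAs in plant cells. As the name indicates, BsaI sites are meant for inserting a target-specific spacer, presumably in the gap between promoter and scaffold. The sites themselves are not annotated in the feature table, and no spacer is present in the deposited plasmid. About 390 bp between the scaffold and attL2 is also unannotated, and the record does not say what it contains.

Once a spacer is cloned, the complete AtU6p-driven sgRNA cassette can be transferred by an LR Clonase reaction into a Gateway destination vector, such as a plant binary vector. Cas9 is not encoded here and must be supplied from another construct.
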