Features (pLannotate 1.2.2; 11 found; start..end, strand, type, name):
    121..213     +  CDS            lacI (fragment): lac repressor; lacI; The lac repressor binds to the lac operator to inhibit transcription in E. coli. This inhibition can be relieved by adding lactose or isopropyl-β-D-thiogalactopyranoside (IPTG).
    268..295     -  terminator     rrnB T2 terminator: transcription terminator T2 from the E. coli rrnB gene
    427..470     +  terminator     rrnB T1 terminator: Escherichia coli rrnB; transcription terminator T1 from the E. coli rrnB gene
    517..553     -  CDS            lacZα (fragment): LacZα fragment of β-galactosidase; lacZ fragment
    569..668     +  protein_bind   attL1: mutant version of attL; recombination site for the Gateway® LR reaction LR Clonase™
    994..1010    +  promoter       AtU6 promoter (fragment): consensus promoter from the three Arabidopsis U6 snRNA genes (Waibel and Filipowicz, 1990; Nekrasov et al., 2013)
   1105..1180    +  misc_RNA       gRNA scaffold: guide RNA scaffold for the Streptococcus pyogenes CRISPR/Cas9 system
   1567..1666    -  protein_bind   attL2: mutant version of attL; recombination site for the Gateway® LR reaction LR Clonase™
   1684..1702    -  promoter       T7 promoter: promoter for bacteriophage T7 RNA polymerase
   1836..2645    +  CDS            KanR: aminoglycoside phosphotransferase; aph(3')-Ia; confers resistance to kanamycin in bacteria or G418 (Geneticin®) in eukaryotes
   2792..3380    +  rep_origin     ori: high-copy-number ColE1/pMB1/pBR322/pUC origin of replication
>Addgene plasmid #225987 | pENTR_AtU6p_BsaI_gRNA | addgene full sequence | sequence record 448010 | Addgene NGS Result
CTTTCCTGCGTTATCCCCTGATTCTGTGGATAACCGTATTACCGCCTTTGAGTGAGCTGATACCGCTCGC
CGCAGCCGAACGACCGAGCGCAGCGAGTCAGTGAGCGAGGAAGCGGAAGAGCGCCCAATACGCAAACCGC
CTCTCCCCGCGCGTTGGCCGATTCATTAATGCAGCTGGCACGACAGGTTTCCCGACTGGAAAGCGGGCAG
TGAGCGCAACGCAATTAATACGCGTACCGCTAGCCAGGAAGAGTTTGTAGAAACGCAAAAAGGCCATCCG
TCAGGATGGCCTTCTGCTTAGTTTGATGCCTGGCAGTTTATGGCGGGCGTCCTGCCCGCCACCCTCCGGG
CCGTTGCTTCACAACGTTCAAATCCGCTCCCGGCGGATTTGTCCTACTCAGGAGAGCGTTCACCGACAAA
CAACAGATAAAACGAAAGGCCCAGTCTTCCGACTGAGCCTTTCGTTTTATTTGATGCCTGGCAGTTCCCT
ACTCTCGCGTTAACGCTAGCATGGATGTTTTCCCAGTCACGACGTTGTAAAACGACGGCCAGTCTTAAGC
TCGGGCCCCAAATAATGATTTTATTTTGACTGATAGTGACCTGTTCGTTGCAACAAATTGATGAGCAATG
CTTTTTTATAATGCCAACTTTGTACAAAAAAGCAGGCTCCGCGGCCGCCTTTTTTTCTTCTTCTTCGTTC
ATACAGTTTTTTTTTGTTTATCAGCTTACATTTTCTTGAACCGTAGCTTTCGTTTTCTTCTTTTTAACTT
TCCATTCGGAGTTTTTGTATCTTGTTTCATAGTTTGTCCCAGGATTAGAATGATTAGGCATCGAACCTTC
AAGAATTTGATTGAATAAAACATCTTCATTCTTAAGATATGAAGATAATCTTCAAAAGGCCCCTGGGAAT
CTGAAAGAAGAGAAGCAGGCCCATTTATATGGGAAAGAACAATAGTATTTCTTATATAGGCCCATTTAAG
TTGAAAACAATCTTCAAAAGTCCCACATCGCTTAGATAAGAAAACGAAGCTGAGTTTATATACAGCTAGA
GTCGAAGTAGTGATTGAGAGACCAAGCTTCTCGAGGGTACCGAGCTCGGTCTCAGTTTTAGAGCTAGAAA
TAGCAAGTTAAAATAAGGCTAGTCCGTTATCAACTTGAAAAAGTGGCACCGAGTCGGTGCTTTTTTTGGC
AAAAATTTTCAGATTTTTTCTTCATCTGTAGATTTCTGGGTTTTTTTTTCCGTTTCGTGAATCATAAGTG
AAGTTTTGGATGCAAATCTGCGCGAAAAAAGTTGGACCTGCAATGAGCTTATTTAGATAGCTAAGACAAA
GTGATTGGTCCGTTGTTTCAGTTCTGATTGTCAGAGAGTTTGTTTCGAGTCGGCGACACCAATGCGTTTT
GTTAACCAGATTTCGGGTAAGAAATGTATCGAGAGTTTGTTTCCAGACGGCTACATCATTTTCTTATGAA
GGGTGAAATTAGATAGACCAAAGATTGAAACACAACATTTCTTTCACAAAAATATAATAAACTTGATAGC
ATTTAGGATCAGCCATGGGCGCGCCGACCCAGCTTTCTTGTACAAAGTTGGCATTATAAGAAAGCATTGC
TTATCAATTTGTTGCAACGAACAGGTCACTATCAGTCAAAATAAAATCATTATTTGCCATCCAGCTGATA
TCCCCTATAGTGAGTCGTATTACATGGTCATAGCTGTTTCCTGGCAGCTCTGGCCCGTGTCTCAAAATCT
CTGATGTTACATTGCACAAGATAAAAATATATCATCATGAACAATAAAACTGTCTGCTTACATAAACAGT
AATACAAGGGGTGTTATGAGCCATATTCAACGGGAAACGTCGAGGCCGCGATTAAATTCCAACATGGATG
CTGATTTATATGGGTATAAATGGGCTCGCGATAATGTCGGGCAATCAGGTGCGACAATCTATCGCTTGTA
TGGGAAGCCCGATGCGCCAGAGTTGTTTCTGAAACATGGCAAAGGTAGCGTTGCCAATGATGTTACAGAT
GAGATGGTCAGACTAAACTGGCTGACGGAATTTATGCCTCTTCCGACCATCAAGCATTTTATCCGTACTC
CTGATGATGCATGGTTACTCACCACTGCGATCCCCGGAAAAACAGCATTCCAGGTATTAGAAGAATATCC
TGATTCAGGTGAAAATATTGTTGATGCGCTGGCAGTGTTCCTGCGCCGGTTGCATTCGATTCCTGTTTGT
AATTGTCCTTTTAACAGCGATCGCGTATTTCGTCTCGCTCAGGCGCAATCACGAATGAATAACGGTTTGG
TTGATGCGAGTGATTTTGATGACGAGCGTAATGGCTGGCCTGTTGAACAAGTCTGGAAAGAAATGCATAA
ACTTTTGCCATTCTCACCGGATTCAGTCGTCACTCATGGTGATTTCTCACTTGATAACCTTATTTTTGAC
GAGGGGAAATTAATAGGTTGTATTGATGTTGGACGAGTCGGAATCGCAGACCGATACCAGGATCTTGCCA
TCCTATGGAACTGCCTCGGTGAGTTTTCTCCTTCATTACAGAAACGGCTTTTTCAAAAATATGGTATTGA
TAATCCTGATATGAATAAATTGCAGTTTCATTTGATGCTCGATGAGTTTTTCTAATCAGAATTGGTTAAT
TGGTTGTAACACTGGCAGAGCATTACGCTGACTTGACGGGACGGCGCAAGCTCATGACCAAAATCCCTTA
ACGTGAGTTACGCGTCGTTCCACTGAGCGTCAGACCCCGTAGAAAAGATCAAAGGATCTTCTTGAGATCC
TTTTTTTCTGCGCGTAATCTGCTGCTTGCAAACAAAAAAACCACCGCTACCAGCGGTGGTTTGTTTGCCG
GATCAAGAGCTACCAACTCTTTTTCCGAAGGTAACTGGCTTCAGCAGAGCGCAGATACCAAATACTGTTC
TTCTAGTGTAGCCGTAGTTAGGCCACCACTTCAAGAACTCTGTAGCACCGCCTACATACCTCGCTCTGCT
AATCCTGTTACCAGTGGCTGCTGCCAGTGGCGATAAGTCGTGTCTTACCGGGTTGGACTCAAGACGATAG
TTACCGGATAAGGCGCAGCGGTCGGGCTGAACGGGGGGTTCGTGCACACAGCCCAGCTTGGAGCGAACGA
CCTACACCGAACTGAGATACCTACAGCGTGAGCTATGAGAAAGCGCCACGCTTCCCGAAGGGAGAAAGGC
GGACAGGTATCCGGTAAGCGGCAGGGTCGGAACAGGAGAGCGCACGAGGGAGCTTCCAGGGGGAAACGCC
TGGTATCTTTATAGTCCTGTCGGGTTTCGCCACCTCTGACTTGAGCGTCGATTTTTGTGATGCTCGTCAG
GGGGGCGGAGCCTATGGAAAAACGCCAGCAACGCGGCCTTTTTACGGTTCCTGGCCTTTTGCTGGCCTTT
TGCTCACATGTT
